Addgene plasmid #239946: LLP1024
Purpose: CaMV 35S-SynPro-01 engineered promoter driving the expression of Renilla luciferase
Depositing lab: Ryan Lister. Depositing organization: University of Western Australia. Publication: CRISPRi-based circuits to control gene expression in plants. Khan MA, Herring G, Zhu JY, Oliva M, Fourie E, Johnston B, Zhang Z, Potter J, Pineda L, Pflueger J, Swain T, Pflueger C, Lloyd JPB, Secco D, Small I, Kidd BN, Lister R. Nat Biotechnol. 2025 Mar;43(3):416-430. doi: 10.1038/s41587-024-02236-w. Epub 2024 May 20. PubMed 38769424.
Backbone
  Vector backbone: pBluescript SK(+)
  Vector type: Synthetic Biology
Growth in bacteria
  Bacterial resistance: Ampicillin, 100 μg/mL
  Growth temperature: 30°C
  Growth strain: DH5alpha
  Copy number: High Copy
Gene/Insert
  Gene/Insert name: CaMV 35S-SynPro-01::Rluc (alt name: Other genes: 35S:Fluc)
  Species: Other
  Mutation: N/A
  Tag / fusion protein: PEST on C-terminus of Rluc (C terminal on insert)
  Cloning method: Restriction Enzyme; 5′ cloning site Unknown (unknown if destroyed)
Terms and licenses: Academic/Nonprofit Terms; Industry Terms: Not Available to Industry
How to cite: LLP1024 was a gift from Ryan Lister (Addgene plasmid # 239946 ; http://n2t.net/addgene:239946 ; RRID:Addgene_239946)
