[The description below was written by a language model from this plasmid's Addgene catalogue record and pLannotate feature annotations shown in this document.]
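Description:
LLP1024 is a 7,486-nt dual-luciferase reporter plasmid built on the pBluescript SK(+) backbone, listed as a synthetic biology vector and associated with work on CRISPRi-based gene circuits in plants. It is propagated in E. coli through a high-copy ColE1/pUC origin with ampicillin selection from the β-lactamase gene. It also keeps the usual pBluescript elements: an f1 origin, lacZα and lac promoter/operator remnants, and flanking T7 and T3 promoters. No plant selection marker or T-DNA borders are annotated, which is consistent with direct delivery rather than Agrobacterium-mediated transfer, although the record does not state the delivery route.

The payload consists of two plant expression units in the same orientation. In the first, the engineered CaMV 35S-SynPro-01 promoter, annotated only as a partial 35S promoter match, drives Renilla luciferase interrupted by the potato ST-LS1 IV2 intron, which prevents functional expression in bacteria. The catalogue entry records a C-terminal PEST degradation tag on Rluc, which would shorten reporter half-life and sharpen the readout of changes in promoter activity. The short region immediately downstream of Rluc, annotated as an Arabidopsis DREB2A fragment, probably corresponds to this tag, but the record does not confirm it. This unit ends in a CaMV poly(A) signal. The second unit uses an unmodified CaMV 35S promoter to express intron-containing firefly luciferase (luc+) with a NOS terminator, serving as a constitutive normalisation control. Each cassette is followed by a synthetic poly(A) signal and an α2-globin transcriptional pause site, which limit read-through between units. The ratio of Renilla to firefly signal therefore reports SynPro-01 promoter activity, presumably including its repression by CRISPRi components.
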