Features (pLannotate 1.2.2; 26 found; start..end, strand, type, name):
    645..719     +  CDS            DREB2A (fragment): DRE2A_ARATH - Also known as ERF045. Experimental evidence at protein level: Swiss-Prot protein existence level 1. Transcriptional activator that binds specifically to the DNA sequence 5'-[AG]CCGAC-3'. Binding to the C-repeat/DRE element mediates high salinity- and dehydration-inducible transcription. From Arabidopsis thaliana (Mouse-ear cress).
    796..955     +  polyA_signal   CaMV poly(A) signal (fragment): cauliflower mosaic virus polyadenylation signal
    967..1015    +  polyA_signal   poly(A) signal: synthetic polyadenylation signal
   1029..1120    +  misc_feature   pause site: RNA polymerase II transcriptional pause signal from the human α2 globin gene
   1134..1478    +  promoter       CaMV 35S promoter: strong constitutive promoter from cauliflower mosaic virus
   1431..1477    +  promoter       minimal CaMV 35S promoter: minimal 35S promoter from cauliflower mosaic virus
   1489..1573    +  CDS            luciferase (fragment): firefly luciferase; luc+; enhanced luc+ version of the luciferase gene
   1573..1761    +  intron         IV2 intron: modified second intron of the potato ST-LS1 gene (Vancanneyt et al., 1990)
   1760..3330    +  CDS            luciferase (fragment): firefly luciferase; luc+; enhanced luc+ version of the luciferase gene
   3337..3589    +  terminator     NOS terminator: nopaline synthase terminator and poly(A) signal
   3590..3638    +  polyA_signal   poly(A) signal: synthetic polyadenylation signal
   3652..3743    +  misc_feature   pause site: RNA polymerase II transcriptional pause signal from the human α2 globin gene
   3762..3780    -  promoter       T3 promoter: promoter for bacteriophage T3 RNA polymerase
   3825..3841    -  protein_bind   lac operator: The lac repressor binds to the lac operator to inhibit transcription in E. coli. This inhibition can be relieved by adding lactose or isopropyl-β-D-thiogalactopyranoside (IPTG). lac repressor encoded by lacI
   3849..3879    -  promoter       lac promoter: promoter for the E. coli lac operon
   3894..3915    -  protein_bind   CAP binding site: CAP binding activates transcription in the presence of cAMP. E. coli catabolite activator protein
   3928..4020    -  CDS            lacI (fragment): lac repressor; lacI; The lac repressor binds to the lac operator to inhibit transcription in E. coli. This inhibition can be relieved by adding lactose or isopropyl-β-D-thiogalactopyranoside (IPTG).
   4203..4791    -  rep_origin     ori: high-copy-number ColE1/pMB1/pBR322/pUC origin of replication
   4962..5822    -  CDS            AmpR: β-lactamase; bla; confers resistance to ampicillin, carbenicillin, and related antibiotics
   5823..5927    -  promoter       AmpR promoter: bla
   5980..6408    -  rep_origin     f1 ori (sequence partly withheld): f1 bacteriophage origin of replication; arrow indicates direction of (+) strand synthesis
   6413..6570    -  CDS            lacZα (fragment): LacZα fragment of β-galactosidase; lacZ fragment
   6573..6591    +  promoter       T7 promoter: promoter for bacteriophage T7 RNA polymerase
   6636..6927    +  promoter       CaMV 35S promoter (fragment): strong constitutive promoter from cauliflower mosaic virus
   7033..7221    +  intron         IV2 intron: modified second intron of the potato ST-LS1 gene (Vancanneyt et al., 1990)
   7219..638     +  CDS            LUCI_RENRE (across the origin): Experimental evidence at protein level: Swiss-Prot protein existence level 1. Upon binding the substrate, the enzyme catalyzes an oxygenation, producing a very short-lived hydroperoxide that cyclizes into a dioxetanone structure, which collapses, releasing a CO(2) molecule. The spontaneous breakdown of the dioxetanone releases the energy (about 50 kcal/mole) that is necessary to generate the excited state of the coelenteramide product, which is the singlet form of the monoanion. In vivo the product undergoes the process of nonradiative energy transfer to an accessory protein, a green fluoresce
>Addgene plasmid #239946 | LLP1024 | addgene full sequence | sequence record 490745 | Addgene NGS Result
AGTACCTCACAGCTTGGTTCGAACTTCTCAACTTACCTAAGAAGATTATTTTCGTTGGACACGATTGGGG
TGCTTGCTTGGCATTCCATTACTCATACGAACACCAAGATAAGATCAAAGCTATAGTTCATGCAGAGAGT
GTTGTGGATGTGATAGAATCTTGGGATGAGTGGCCAGATATTGAAGAGGATATTGCTTTGATCAAGTCTG
AAGAGGGAGAAAAGATGGTTCTCGAAAATAACTTTTTCGTGGAAACTATGCTTCCTTCAAAGATTATGAG
AAAATTGGAACCAGAAGAGTTTGCTGCATATCTCGAACCTTTCAAGGAAAAAGGAGAGGTTAGAAGGCCA
ACACTCAGTTGGCCTAGGGAAATACCATTAGTTAAGGGAGGTAAACCTGATGTTGTGCAGATCGTGAGAA
ATTATAACGCTTACCTTAGGGCATCAGATGATTTGCCTAAGATGTTCATCGAGTCAGATCCAGGATTTTT
CAGTAATGCTATAGTTGAAGGTGCAAAGAAATTTCCAAACACCGAGTTCGTTAAGGTGAAAGGATTGCAT
TTCTCACAAGAAGATGCTCCTGATGAGATGGGAAAGTATATTAAGTCTTTTGTTGAAAGAGTGCTCAAAA
ACGAGCAGGGTTCTCGATCTGATGCTTCTGAAGTAACGTCAACAAGCTCCCAGTCTGAGGTATGCACAGT
GGAAACGCCAGGTTGTGTTGGTTCTTAAGGTACCCGGCCATGCTAGAGTCCGCAAAAATCACCAGTCTCT
CTCTACAAATCTATCTCTCTCTATTTTTCTCCAGAATAATGTGTGAGTAGTTCCCAGATAAGGGAATTAG
GGTTCTTATAGGGTTTCGCTCATGTGTTGAGCATATAAGAAACCCTTAGTATGTATTTGTATTTGTAAAA
TACTTCTATCAATAAAATTTCTAATTCCTAAAACCAAAATCCAGTGACCTACTAGTAATAAAATATCTTT
ATTTTCATTACATCTGTGTGTTGGTTTTTTGTGTGAATCGATAGTACTAACATACGCTCTCCATCAAAAC
AAAACGAAACAAAACAAACTAGCAAAATAGGCTGTCCCCAGTGCAAGTGCAGGTGCCAGAACATTTCTCT
AGCGCTCTCTAGATGAGACTTTTCAACAAAGGGTAATATCGGGAAACCTCCTCGGATTCCATTGCCCAGC
TATCTGTCACTTCATCAAAAGGACAGTAGAAAAGGAAGGTGGCACCTACAAATGCCATCATTGCGATAAA
GGAAAGGCTATCGTTCAAGATGCCTCTGCCGACAGTGGTCCCAAAGATGGACCCCCACCCACGAGGAGCA
TCGTGGAAAAAGAAGACGTTCCAACCACGTCTTCAAAGCAAGTGGATTGATGTGATATCTCCACTGACGT
AAGGGATGACGCACAATCCCACTATCCTTCGCAAGACCCTTCCTCTATATAAGGAAGTTCATTTCATTTG
GAGAGGACGAGTCCATGGATGGAAGACGCCAAAAACATAAAGAAAGGCCCGGCGCCATTCTATCCGCTGG
AAGATGGAACCGCTGGAGAGCAACTGCATAAGGTAAGTTTCTGCTTCTACCTTTGATATATATATAATAA
TTATCATTAATTAGTAGTAATATAATATTTCAAATATTTTTTTCAAAATAAAAGAATGTAGTATATAGCA
ATTGCTTTTCTGTAGTTTATAAGTGTGTATATTTTAATTTATAACTTTTCTAATATATGACCAAAATTTG
TTGATGTGCAGGCTATGAAGAGATACGCCCTGGTTCCTGGAACAATTGCTTTTACAGATGCACATATCGA
GGTGGACATCACTTACGCTGAGTACTTCGAAATGTCCGTTCGGTTGGCAGAAGCTATGAAACGATATGGG
CTGAATACAAATCACAGAATCGTCGTATGCAGTGAAAACTCTCTTCAATTCTTTATGCCGGTGTTGGGCG
CGTTATTTATCGGAGTTGCAGTTGCGCCCGCGAACGACATTTATAATGAACGTGAATTGCTCAACAGTAT
GGGCATTTCGCAGCCTACCGTGGTGTTCGTTTCCAAAAAGGGGTTGCAAAAAATTTTGAACGTGCAAAAA
AAGCTCCCAATCATCCAAAAAATTATTATCATGGATTCTAAAACGGATTACCAGGGATTTCAGTCGATGT
ACACGTTCGTCACATCTCATCTACCTCCCGGTTTTAATGAATACGATTTTGTGCCAGAGTCCTTCGATAG
GGACAAGACAATTGCACTGATCATGAACTCCTCTGGATCTACTGGTCTGCCTAAAGGTGTCGCTCTGCCT
CATAGAACTGCCTGCGTGAGATTCTCGCATGCCAGAGATCCTATTTTTGGCAATCAAATCATTCCGGATA
CTGCGATTTTAAGTGTTGTTCCATTCCATCACGGTTTTGGAATGTTTACTACACTCGGATATTTGATATG
TGGATTTCGAGTCGTCTTAATGTATAGATTTGAAGAAGAGCTGTTTCTGAGGAGCCTTCAGGATTACAAG
ATTCAAAGTGCGCTGCTGGTGCCAACCCTATTCTCCTTCTTCGCCAAAAGCACTCTGATTGACAAATACG
ATTTATCTAATTTACACGAAATTGCTTCTGGTGGCGCTCCCCTCTCTAAGGAAGTCGGGGAAGCGGTTGC
CAAGAGGTTCCATCTGCCAGGTATCAGGCAAGGATATGGGCTCACTGAGACTACATCAGCTATTCTGATT
ACACCCGAGGGGGATGATAAACCGGGCGCGGTCGGTAAAGTTGTTCCATTTTTTGAAGCGAAGGTTGTGG
ATCTGGATACCGGGAAAACGCTGGGCGTTAATCAAAGAGGCGAACTGTGTGTGAGAGGTCCTATGATTAT
GTCCGGTTATGTAAACAATCCGGAAGCGACCAACGCCTTGATTGACAAGGATGGATGGCTACATTCTGGA
GACATAGCTTACTGGGACGAAGACGAACACTTCTTCATCGTTGACCGCCTGAAGTCTCTGATTAAGTACA
AAGGCTATCAGGTGGCTCCCGCTGAATTGGAATCCATCTTGCTCCAACACCCCAACATCTTCGACGCAGG
TGTCGCAGGTCTTCCCGACGATGACGCCGGTGAACTTCCCGCCGCCGTTGTTGTTTTGGAGCACGGAAAG
ACGATGACGGAAAAAGAGATCGTGGATTACGTCGCCAGTCAAGTAACAACCGCGAAAAAGTTGCGCGGAG
GAGTTGTGTTTGTGGACGAAGTACCGAAAGGTCTTACCGGAAAACTCGACGCAAGAAAAATCAGAGAGAT
CCTCATAAAGGCCAAGAAGGGCGGAAAGATCGCCGTGTAACTCGAGGATCGTTCAAACATTTGGCAATAA
AGTTTCTTAAGATTGAATCCTGTTGCCGGTCTTGCGACGATTATCATATAATTTCTGTTGAATTACGTTA
AGCATGTAATAATTAACATGTAATGCATGACGTTATTTATGAGATGGGTTTTTATGATTAGAGTCCCGCA
ATTATACATTTAATACGCGATAGAAAACAAAATATAGCGCGCAAACTAGGATAAATTATCGCGCGCGGTG
TCATCTATGTTACTAGATCAATAAAATATCTTTATTTTCATTACATCTGTGTGTTGGTTTTTTGTGTGAA
TCGATAGTACTAACATACGCTCTCCATCAAAACAAAACGAAACAAAACAAACTAGCAAAATAGGCTGTCC
CCAGTGCAAGTGCAGGTGCCAGAACATTTCTCTGAGCTCCAGCTTTTGTTCCCTTTAGTGAGGGTTAATT
TCGAGCTTGGCGTAATCATGGTCATAGCTGTTTCCTGTGTGAAATTGTTATCCGCTCACAATTCCACACA
ACATACGAGCCGGAAGCATAAAGTGTAAAGCCTGGGGTGCCTAATGAGTGAGCTAACTCACATTAATTGC
GTTGCGCTCACTGCCCGCTTTCCAGTCGGGAAACCTGTCGTGCCAGCTGCATTAATGAATCGGCCAACGC
GCGGGGAGAGGCGGTTTGCGTATTGGGCGCTCTTCCGCTTCCTCGCTCACTGACTCGCTGCGCTCGGTCG
TTCGGCTGCGGCGAGCGGTATCAGCTCACTCAAAGGCGGTAATACGGTTATCCACAGAATCAGGGGATAA
CGCAGGAAAGAACATGTGAGCAAAAGGCCAGCAAAAGGCCAGGAACCGTAAAAAGGCCGCGTTGCTGGCG
TTTTTCCATAGGCTCCGCCCCCCTGACGAGCATCACAAAAATCGACGCTCAAGTCAGAGGTGGCGAAACC
CGACAGGACTATAAAGATACCAGGCGTTTCCCCCTGGAAGCTCCCTCGTGCGCTCTCCTGTTCCGACCCT
GCCGCTTACCGGATACCTGTCCGCCTTTCTCCCTTCGGGAAGCGTGGCGCTTTCTCATAGCTCACGCTGT
AGGTATCTCAGTTCGGTGTAGGTCGTTCGCTCCAAGCTGGGCTGTGTGCACGAACCCCCCGTTCAGCCCG
ACCGCTGCGCCTTATCCGGTAACTATCGTCTTGAGTCCAACCCGGTAAGACACGACTTATCGCCACTGGC
AGCAGCCACTGGTAACAGGATTAGCAGAGCGAGGTATGTAGGCGGTGCTACAGAGTTCTTGAAGTGGTGG
CCTAACTACGGCTACACTAGAAGAACAGTATTTGGTATCTGCGCTCTGCTGAAGCCAGTTACCTTCGGAA
AAAGAGTTGGTAGCTCTTGATCCGGCAAACAAACCACCGCTGGTAGCGGTGGTTTTTTTGTTTGCAAGCA
GCAGATTACGCGCAGAAAAAAAGGATCTCAAGAAGATCCTTTGATCTTTTCTACGGGGTCTGACGCTCAG
TGGAACGAAAACTCACGTTAAGGGATTTTGGTCATGAGATTATCAAAAAGGATCTTCACCTAGATCCTTT
TAAATTAAAAATGAAGTTTTAAATCAATCTAAAGTATATATGAGTAAACTTGGTCTGACAGTTACCAATG
CTTAATCAGTGAGGCACCTATCTCAGCGATCTGTCTATTTCGTTCATCCATAGTTGCCTGACTCCCCGTC
GTGTAGATAACTACGATACGGGAGGGCTTACCATCTGGCCCCAGTGCTGCAATGATACCGCGAGACCCAC
GCTCACCGGCTCCAGATTTATCAGCAATAAACCAGCCAGCCGGAAGGGCCGAGCGCAGAAGTGGTCCTGC
AACTTTATCCGCCTCCATCCAGTCTATTAATTGTTGCCGGGAAGCTAGAGTAAGTAGTTCGCCAGTTAAT
AGTTTGCGCAACGTTGTTGCCATTGCTACAGGCATCGTGGTGTCACGCTCGTCGTTTGGTATGGCTTCAT
TCAGCTCCGGTTCCCAACGATCAAGGCGAGTTACATGATCCCCCATGTTGTGCAAAAAAGCGGTTAGCTC
CTTCGGTCCTCCGATCGTTGTCAGAAGTAAGTTGGCCGCAGTGTTATCACTCATGGTTATGGCAGCACTG
CATAATTCTCTTACTGTCATGCCATCCGTAAGATGCTTTTCTGTGACTGGTGAGTACTCAACCAAGTCAT
TCTGAGAATAGTGTATGCGGCGACCGAGTTGCTCTTGCCCGGCGTCAATACGGGATAATACCGCGCCACA
TAGCAGAACTTTAAAAGTGCTCATCATTGGAAAACGTTCTTCGGGGCGAAAACTCTCAAGGATCTTACCG
CTGTTGAGATCCAGTTCGATGTAACCCACTCGTGCACCCAACTGATCTTCAGCATCTTTTACTTTCACCA
GCGTTTCTGGGTGAGCAAAAACAGGAAGGCAAAATGCCGCAAAAAAGGGAATAAGGGCGACACGGAAATG
TTGAATACTCATACTCTTCCTTTTTCAATATTATTGAAGCATTTATCAGGGTTATTGTCTCATGAGCGGA
TACATATTTGAATGTATTTAGAAAAATAAACAAATAGGGGTTCCGCGCACATTTCCCCGAAAAGTGCCAC
CTAAATTGTAAGCGTTAATATTTTGTTAAAATTCGCGTTAAATTTTTGTTAAATCAGCTCATTTTTTAAC
CAATAGGCCGAAATCGGCAAAATCCCTTATAAATCAAAAGAATAGACCGAGATAGGGT
[37 nt withheld, positions 6079-6115]
AAAGAACGTGGACTCCAACGTCAAAGG
[49 nt withheld, positions 6143-6191]
T
[91 nt withheld, positions 6193-6283]
G
[124 nt withheld, positions 6285-6408]
CCCATTCGCCATTCAGGCTGCGCAACTGTTGGGAAGGGCGATCGGTGCGGGCCTCTTCGCTATTACGCCA
GCTGGCGAAAGGGGGATGTGCTGCAAGGCGATTAAGTTGGGTAACGCCAGGGTTTTCCCAGTCACGACGT
TGTAAAACGACGGCCAGTGAATTGTAATACGACTCACTATAGGGCGAATTGGGTACAAGCTTGATCATGC
CGAATTCCGAACGCGTTTGAGACTTTTCAACAAAGGGTAATATCGGGAAACCTCCTCGGATTCCATTGCC
CAGCTATCTGTCACTTCATCAAAAGGACAGTAGAAAAGGAAGGTGGCACCTACAAATGCCATCATTGCGA
TAAAGGAAAGGCTATCGTTCAAGATGCCTCTGCCGACAGTGGTCCCAAAGATGGACCCCCACCCACGAGG
AGCATCGTGGAAAAAGAAGACGTTCCAACCACGTCTTCAAAGCAAGTGGATTGATGTGATATCTCCACTG
ACGTAAGGGATGACGCACAATCCCACTATAGAACCGATCCTCCCATTGGTATATAATACCTCATCAGGAA
CATGTTGGGGACGGATCCGTCGACATAACTGCAGATGACTTCAAAGGTGTATGATCCTGAGCAGGTAAGT
TTCTGCTTCTACCTTTGATATATATATAATAATTATCATTAATTAGTAGTAATATAATATTTCAAATATT
TTTTTCAAAATAAAAGAATGTAGTATATAGCAATTGCTTTTCTGTAGTTTATAAGTGTGTATATTTTAAT
TTATAACTTTTCTAATATATGACCAAAATTTGTTGATGTGCAGAGAAAAAGAATGATAACTGGTCCACAA
TGGTGGGCAAGATGTAAACAGATGAACGTGCTTGATTCTTTCATTAATTACTACGATTCAGAAAAGCACG
CTGAGAATGCAGTTATCTTTCTTCACGGAAACGCTGCATCTTCATATTTGTGGAGACATGTTGTGCCTCA
CATTGAACCAGTGGCTAGGTGTATTATCCCAGATCTTATCGGAATGGGAAAGTCTGGTAAATCTGGAAAT
GGTTCTTACAGACTTTTGGATCATTATA
